>Addgene plasmid #118689 | pER8 cHA-FG1 | addgene full sequence | sequence record 229837 | Addgene NGS Result
GTTTACCCGCCAATATATCCTGTCAAACACTGATAGTTTAAACTGAAGGCGGGAAACGACAATCTGATCC
AAGCTCAAGCTAAGCTTGCATGCCTGCAGGATATCGTGGATCCAAGCTTGCCACGTGCCGCCACGTGCCG
CCACGTGCCGCCACGTGCCTCTAGAGGATCCATCTCCACTGACGTAAGGGATGACGCACAATCCCACTAT
CCTTCGCAAGACCCTTCCTCTATATAAGGAAGTTCATTTCATTTGGAGAGGACACGCTGGGATCCCCAAT
TCCGGGCGGAATGAAAGCGTTAACGGCCAGGCAACAAGAGGTGTTTGATCTCATCCGTGATCACATCAGC
CAGACAGGTATGCCGCCGACGCGTGCGGAAATCGCGCAGCGTTTGGGGTTCCGTTCCCCAAACGCGGCTG
AAGAACATCTGAAGGCGCTGGCACGCAAAGGCGTTATTGAAATTGTTTCCGGCGCATCACGCGGGATTCG
TCTGTTGCAGGAAGAGGAAGAAGGGTTGCCGCTGGTAGGTCGTGTGGCTGCCGGTGAACCGTCGAGCGCC
CCCCCGACCGATGTCAGCCTGGGGGACGAGCTCCACTTAGACGGCGAGGACGTGGCGATGGCGCATGCCG
ACGCGCTAGACGATTTCGATCTGGACATGTTGGGGGACGGGGATTCCCCGGGTCCGGGATTTACCCCCCA
CGACTCCGCCCCCTACGGCGCTCTGGATATGGCCGACTTCGAGTTTGAGCAGATGTTTACCGATGCCCTT
GGAATTGACGAGTACGGTGGGGATCCGTCTGCTGGAGACATGAGAGCTGCCAACCTTTGGCCAAGCCCGC
TCATGATCAAACGCTCTAAGAAGAACAGCCTGGCCTTGTCCCTGACGGCCGACCAGATGGTCAGTGCCTT
GTTGGATGCTGAGCCCCCCATACTCTATTCCGAGTATGATCCTACCAGACCCTTCAGTGAAGCTTCGATG
ATGGGCTTACTGACCAACCTGGCAGACAGGGAGCTGGTTCACATGATCAACTGGGCGAAGAGGGTGCCAG
GCTTTGTGGATTTGACCCTCCATGATCAGGTCCACCTTCTAGAATGTGCCTGGCTAGAGATCCTGATGAT
TGGTCTCGTCTGGCGCTCCATGGAGCACCCAGGGAAGCTACTGTTTGCTCCTAACTTGCTCTTGGACAGG
AACCAGGGAAAATGTGTAGAGGGCATGGTGGAGATCTTCGACATGCTGCTGGCTACATCATCTCGGTTCC
GCATGATGAATCTGCAGGGAGAGGAGTTTGTGTGCCTCAAATCTATTATTTTGCTTAATTCTGGAGTGTA
CACATTTCTGTCCAGCACCCTGAAGTCTCTGGAAGAGAAGGACCATATCCACCGAGTCCTGGACAAGATC
ACAGACACTTTGATCCACCTGATGGCCAAGGCAGGCCTGACCCTGCAGCAGCAGCACCAGCGGCTGGCCC
AGCTCCTCCTCATCCTCTCCCACATCAGGCACATGAGTAACAAAGGCATGGAGCATCTGTACAGCATGAA
GTGCAAGAACGTGGTGCCCCTCTATGACCTGCTGCTGGAGATGCTGGACGCCCACCGCCTACATGCGCCC
ACTAGCCGTGGAGGGGCATCCGTGGAGGAGACGGACCAAAGCCACTTGGCCACTGCGGGCTCTACTTCAT
CGCATTCCTTGCAAAAGTATTACATCACGGGGGAGGCAGAGGGTTTCCCTGCCACAGTCTGAGAGCTCCC
TGGCGGAATTCCCAGAGATGTTAGCTGAAATCATCACTAATCAGATACCAAAATATTCAAATGGAAATAT
CAAAAAGCTTCTGTTTCATCAAAAATGACTCGACCTAACTGAGTAAGCTAGCTTGTTCGAGTATTATGGC
ATTGGGAAAACTGTTTTTCTTGTACCATTTGTTGTGCTTGTAATTTACTGTGTTTTTTATTCGGTTTTCG
CTATCGAACTGTGAAATGGAAATGGATGGAGAAGAGTTAATGAATGATATGGTCCTTTTGTTCATTCTCA
AATTAATATTATTTGTTTTTTCTCTTATTTGTTGTGTGTTGAATTTGAAATTATAAGAGATATGCAAACA
TTTTGTTTTGAGTAAAAATGTGTCAAATCGTGGCCTCTAATGACCGAAGTTAATATGAGGAGTAAAACAC
TAGATCCCCAAACAAGCTTGAAACTGAAGGCGGGAAACGACAATCTGATCATGAGCGGAGAATTAAGGGA
GTCACGTTATGACCCCCGCCGATGACGCGGGACAAGCCGTTTTACGTTTGGAACTGACAGAACCGCAACG
TTGAAGGAGCCACTCAGCCGCGGGTTTCTGGAGTTTAATGAGCTAAGCACATACGTCAGAAACCATTATT
GCGCGTTCAAAAGTCGCCTAAGGTCACTATCAGCTAGCAAATATTTCTTGTCAAAAATGCTCCACTGACG
TTCCATAAATTCCCCTCGGTATCCAATTAGAGTCTCATATTCACTCTCAATCCAAATAATCTGCACCGGA
TCCGCTAGAGGATCTCGACCTGCAAGATCCCGGGGGGCAATGAGATATGAAAAAGCCTGAACTCACCGCG
ACGTCTGTCGAGAAGTTTCTGATCGAAAAGTTCGACAGCGTCTCCGACCTGATGCAGCTCTCGGAGGGCG
AAGAATCTCGTGCTTTCAGCTTCGATGTAGGAGGGCGTGGATATGTCCTGCGGGTAAATAGCTGCGCCGA
TGGTTTCTACAAAGATCGTTATGTTTATCGGCACTTTGCATCGGCCGCGCTCCCGATTCCGGAAGTGCTT
GACATTGGGGAATTCAGCGAGAGCCTGACCTATTGCATCTCCCGCCGTGCACAGGGTGTCACGTTGCAAG
ACCTGCCTGAAACCGAACTGCCCGCTGTTCTGCAGCCGGTCGCGGAGGCCATGGATGCGATCGCTGCGGC
CGATCTTAGCCAGACGAGCGGGTTCGGCCCATTCGGACCGCAAGGAATCGGTCAATACACTACATGGCGT
GATTTCATATGCGCGATTGCTGATCCCCATGTGTATCACTGGCAAACTGTGATGGACGACACCGTCAGTG
CGTCCGTCGCGCAGGCTCTCGATGAGCTGATGCTTTGGGCCGAGGACTGCCCCGAAGTCCGGCACCTCGT
GCACGCGGATTTCGGCTCCAACAATGTCCTGACGGACAATGGCCGCATAACAGCGGTCATTGACTGGAGC
GAGGCGATGTTCGGGGATTCCCAATACGAGGTCGCCAACATCTTCTTCTGGAGGCCGTGGTTGGCTTGTA
TGGAGCAGCAGACGCGCTACTTCGAGCGGAGGCATCCGGAGCTTGCAGGATCGCCGCGGCTCCGGGCGTA
TATGCTCCGCATTGGTCTTGACCAACTCTATCAGAGCTTGGTTGACGGCAATTTCGATGATGCAGCTTGG
GCGCAGGGTCGATGCGACGCAATCGTCCGATCCGGAGCCGGGACTGTCGGGCGTACACAAATCGCCCGCA
GAAGCGCGGCCGTCTGGACCGATGGCTGTGTAGAAGTACTCGCCGATAGTGGAAACCGACGCCCCAGCAC
TCGTCCGGGATCTTGGAGGTGATGTAACATGATCACAAGCTGATCCCCCGAATTTCCCCGATCGTTCAAA
CATTTGGCAATAAAGTTTCTTAAGATTGAATCCTGTTGCCGGTCTTGCGATGATTATCATATAATTTCTG
TTGAATTACGTTAAGCATGTAATAATTAACATGTAATGCATGACGTTATTTATGAGATGGGTTTTTATGA
TTAGAGTCCCGCAATTATACATTTAATACGCGATAGAAAACAAAATATAGCGCGCAAACTAGGATAAATT
ATCGCGCGCGGTGTCATCTATGTTACTAGATCGGGAATTGATCCCCCCTCGACAGCTTGCATGCCGCTTG
GGCTGCAGGTCGAGGCTAAAAAACTAATCGCATTATCATCCCCTCGACGTACTGTACATATAACCACTGG
TTTTATATACAGCAGTACTGTACATATAACCACTGGTTTTATATACAGCAGTCGACGTACTGTACATATA
ACCACTGGTTTTATATACAGCAGTACTGTACATATAACCACTGGTTTTATATACAGCAGTCGAGGTAAGA
TTAGATATGGATATGTATATGGATATGTATATGGTGGTAATGCCATGTAATATGCTCGACTCTAGGATCT
TCGCAAGACCCTTCCTCTATATAAGGAAGTTCATTTCATTTGGAGAGGACACGCTGAAGCTAGTCGACTC
TAGCCTCGAGGCGCGCCCACAAGTTTGTACAAAAAAGCAGGCTCTATGGCTTCTCGGGTGGTGAGGACTA
GTATGAGACTTCGAAGGAGGGATGGTGTGACTCAAAACGAACACCAGGGAGATCAACAAGTGGCTGACCA
AGCTCCAACGGTGCCTCAGATTGTGGCTACTCCTCCTAGGATCAATGTGGTTGCTATTGAAGATGATGAT
GATGTTGTTGAATCAACTGCTTCTGCTTTTGCTCAGGCTAAAAACAAATCGAGAAGTGCACGCAGAGGAT
CACAAGTAGTTGATGTGGAGTCAGCTGGTGCTAATAGATCCACAAGGCGTCGCTCTGATCAAACTAGTGT
TGACTCAGTTGAGCTTAACAAGCCGAGAAAGTCCAAGGCTGTGGCTCCTCCTGTAGAGGAACCAAAATTT
AGCTGTCCAATCTGTCTGTGTCCATTTACTCAGGAGGTTTCAACGAAATGTGGTCATATTTTCTGCAAAA
AGTGCATAAAGAATGCGTTATCCCTCCAAGCTAAATGCCCGACATGTAGGAAAAAAATCACTGTTAAGGA
CCTTATCCGGGTCTTCCTTCCAACCACCAGAAACCCAGCTTTCTTGTACAAAGTGGTTACGTACATGTAT
CCTTATGATGTTCCAGATTATGCTAGTCTTATGTACCCATACGACGTGCCTGACTACGCATCATTGATGT
ATCCTTATGATGTTCCAGATTATGCTAGTCTTTAAGGGCCTAGGACGCGTCTTAATTAACTAGTCGATCC
AGGCCTCCCAGCTTTCGTCCGTATCATCGGTTTCGACAACGTTCGTCAAGTTCAATGCATCAGTTTCATT
GCCCACACACCAGAATCCTACTAAGTTTGAGTATTATGGCATTGGAAAAGCTGTTTTCTTCTATCATTTG
TTCTGCTTGTAATTTACTGTGTTCTTTCAGTTTTTGTTTTCGGACATCAAAATGCAAATGGATGGATAAG
AGTTAATAAATGATATGGTCCTTTTGTTCATTCTCAAATTATTATTATCTGTTGTTTTTACTTTAATGGG
TTGAATTTAAGTAAGAAAGGAACTAACAGTGTGATATTAAGGTGCAATGTTAGACATATAAAACAGTCTT
TCACCTCTCTTTGGTTATGTCTTGAATTGGTTTGTTTCTTCACTTATCTGTGTAATCAAGTTTACTATGA
GTCTATGATCAAGTAATTATGCAATCAAGTTAAGTACAGTATAGGCTTTTTGTGTCGAGGGGGTACCGAG
TCGAGGAATTCACTGGCCGTCGTTTTACAACGTCGTGACTGGGAAAACCCTGGCGTTACCCAACTTAATC
GCCTTGCAGCACATCCCCCTTTCGCCAGCTGGCGTAATAGCGAAGAGGCCCGCACCGATCGCCCTTCCCA
ACAGTTGCGCAGCCTGAATGGCGGGTACCGAGCTCGAATTCAATTCGGCGTTAATTCAGTACATTAAAAA
CGTCCGCAATGTGTTATTAAGTTGTCTAAGCGTCAATTTGTTTACACCACAATATATCCTGCCACCAGCC
AGCCAACAGCTCCCCGACCGGCAGCTCGGCACAAAATCACCACTCGATACAGGCAGCCCATCAGTCCGGG
ACGGCGTCAGCGGGAGAGCCGTTGTAAGGCGGCAGACTTTGCTCATGTTACCGATGCTATTCGGAAGAAC
GGCAACTAAGCTGCCGGGTTTGAAACACGGATGATCTCGCGGAGGGTAGCATGTTGATTGTAACGATGAC
AGAGCGTTGCTGCCTGTGATCAATTCGGGCACGAACCCAGTGGACATAAGCCTGTTCGGTTCGTAAGCTG
TAATGCAAGTAGCGTATGCGCTCACGCAACTGGTCCAGAACCTTGACCGAACGCAGCGGTGGTAACGGCG
CAGTGGCGGTTTTCATGGCTTGTTATGACTGTTTTTTTGGGGTACAGTCTATGCCTCGGGCATCCAAGCA
GCAAGCGCGTTACGCCGTGGGTCGATGTTTGATGTTATGGAGCAGCAACGATGTTACGCAGCAGGGCAGT
CGCCCTAAAACAAAGTTAAACATCATGGGGGAAGCGGTGATCGCCGAAGTATCGACTCAACTATCAGAGG
TAGTTGGCGTCATCGAGCGCCATCTCGAACCGACGTTGCTGGCCGTACATTTGTACGGCTCCGCAGTGGA
TGGCGGCCTGAAGCCACACAGTGATATTGATTTGCTGGTTACGGTGACCGTAAGGCTTGATGAAACAACG
CGGCGAGCTTTGATCAACGACCTTTTGGAAACTTCGGCTTCCCCTGGAGAGAGCGAGATTCTCCGCGCTG
TAGAAGTCACCATTGTTGTGCACGACGACATCATTCCGTGGCGTTATCCAGCTAAGCGCGAACTGCAATT
TGGAGAATGGCAGCGCAATGACATTCTTGCAGGTATCTTCGAGCCAGCCACGATCGACATTGATCTGGCT
ATCTTGCTGACAAAAGCAAGAGAACATAGCGTTGCCTTGGTAGGTCCAGCGGCGGAGGAACTCTTTGATC
CGGTTCCTGAACAGGATCTATTTGAGGCGCTAAATGAAACCTTAACGCTATGGAACTCGCCGCCCGACTG
GGCTGGCGATGAGCGAAATGTAGTGCTTACGTTGTCCCGCATTTGGTACAGCGCAGTAACCGGCAAAATC
GCGCCGAAGGATGTCGCTGCCGACTGGGCAATGGAGCGCCTGCCGGCCCAGTATCAGCCCGTCATACTTG
AAGCTAGACAGGCTTATCTTGGACAAGAAGAAGATCGCTTGGCCTCGCGCGCAGATCAGTTGGAAGAATT
TGTCCACTACGTGAAAGGCGAGATCACCAAGGTAGTCGGCAAATAATGTCTAGCTAGAAATTCGTTCAAG
CCGACGCCGCTTCGCGGCGCGGCTTAACTCAAGCGTTAGATGCACTAAGCACATAATTGCTCACAGCCAA
ACTATCAGGTCAAGTCTGCTTTTATTATTTTTAAGCGTGCATAATAAGCCCTACACAAATTGGGAGATAT
ATCATGCATGACCAAAATCCCTTAACGTGAGTTTTCGTTCCACTGAGCGTCAGACCCCGTAGAAAAGATC
AAAGGATCTTCTTGAGATCCTTTTTTTCTGCGCGTAATCTGCTGCTTGCAAACAAAAAAACCACCGCTAC
CAGCGGTGGTTTGTTTGCCGGATCAAGAGCTACCAACTCTTTTTCCGAAGGTAACTGGCTTCAGCAGAGC
GCAGATACCAAATACTGTCCTTCTAGTGTAGCCGTAGTTAGGCCACCACTTCAAGAACTCTGTAGCACCG
CCTACATACCTCGCTCTGCTAATCCTGTTACCAGTGGCTGCTGCCAGTGGCGATAAGTCGTGTCTTACCG
GGTTGGACTCAAGACGATAGTTACCGGATAAGGCGCAGCGGTCGGGCTGAACGGGGGGTTCGTGCACACA
GCCCAGCTTGGAGCGAACGACCTACACCGAACTGAGATACCTACAGCGTGAGCTATGAGAAAGCGCCACG
CTTCCCGAAGGGAGAAAGGCGGACAGGTATCCGGTAAGCGGCAGGGTCGGAACAGGAGAGCGCACGAGGG
AGCTTCCAGGGGGAAACGCCTGGTATCTTTATAGTCCTGTCGGGTTTCGCCACCTCTGACTTGAGCGTCG
ATTTTTGTGATGCTCGTCAGGGGGGCGGAGCCTATGGAAAAACGCCAGCAACGCGGCCTTTTTACGGTTC
CTGGCCTTTTGCTGGCCTTTTGCTCACATGTTCTTTCCTGCGTTATCCCCTGATTCTGTGGATAACCGTA
TTACCGCCTTTGAGTGAGCTGATACCGCTCGCCGCAGCCGAACGACCGAGCGCAGCGAGTCAGTGAGCGA
GGAAGCGGAAGAGCGCCTGATGCGGTATTTTCTCCTTACGCATCTGTGCGGTATTTCACACCGCATATGG
TGCACTCTCAGTACAATCTGCTCTGATGCCGCATAGTTAAGCCAGTATACACTCCGCTATCGCTACGTGA
CTGGGTCATGGCTGCGCCCCGACACCCGCCAACACCCGCTGACGCGCCCTGACGGGCTTGTCTGCTCCCG
GCATCCGCTTACAGACAAGCTGTGACCGTCTCCGGGAGCTGCATGTGTCAGAGGTTTTCACCGTCATCAC
CGAAACGCGCGAGGCAGGGTGCCTTGATGTGGGCGCCGGCGGTCGAGTGGCGACGGCGCGGCTTGTCCGC
GCCCTGGTAGATTGCCTGGCCGTAGGCCAGCCATTTTTGAGCGGCCAGCGGCCGCGATAGGCCGACGCGA
AGCGGCGGGGCGTAGGGAGCGCAGCGACCGAAGGGTAGGCGCTTTTTGCAGCTCTTCGGCTGTGCGCTGG
CCAGACAGTTATGCACAGGCCAGGCGGGTTTTAAGAGTTTTAATAAGTTTTAAAGAGTTTTAGGCGGAAA
AATCGCCTTTTTTCTCTTTTATATCAGTCACTTACATGTGTGACCGGTTCCCAATGTACGGCTTTGGGTT
CCCAATGTACGGGTTCCGGTTCCCAATGTACGGCTTTGGGTTCCCAATGTACGTGCTATCCACAGGAAAG
AGACCTTTTCGACCTTTTTCCCCTGCTAGGGCAATTTGCCCTAGCATCTGCTCCGTACATTAGGAACCGG
CGGATGCTTCGCCCTCGATCAGGTTGCGGTAGCGCATGACTAGGATCGGGCCAGCCTGCCCCGCCTCCTC
CTTCAAATCGTACTCCGGCAGGTCATTTGACCCGATCAGCTTGCGCACGGTGAAACAGAACTTCTTGAAC
TCTCCGGCGCTGCCACTGCGTTCGTAGATCGTCTTGAACAACCATCTGGCTTCTGCCTTGCCTGCGGCGC
GGCGTGCCAGGCGGTAGAGAAAACGGCCGATGCCGGGATCGATCAAAAAGTAATCGGGGTGAACCGTCAG
CACGTCCGGGTTCTTGCCTTCTGTGATCTCGCGGTACATCCAATCAGCTAGCTCGATCTCGATGTACTCC
GGCCGCCCGGTTTCGCTCTTTACGATCTTGTAGCGGCTAATCAAGGCTTCACCCTCGGATACCGTCACCA
GGCGGCCGTTCTTGGCCTTCTTCGTACGCTGCATGGCAACGTGCGTGGTGTTTAACCGAATGCAGGTTTC
TACCAGGTCGTCTTTCTGCTTTCCGCCATCGGCTCGCCGGCAGAACTTGAGTACGTCCGCAACGTGTGGA
CGGAACACGCGGCCGGGCTTGTCTCCCTTCCCTTCCCGGTATCGGTTCATGGATTCGGTTAGATGGGAAA
CCGCCATCAGTACCAGGTCGTAATCCCACACACTGGCCATGCCGGCCGGCCCTGCGGAAACCTCTACGTG
CCCGTCTGGAAGCTCGTAGCGGATCACCTCGCCAGCTCGTCGGTCACGCTTCGACAGACGGAAAACGGCC
ACGTCCATGATGCTGCGACTATCGCGGGTGCCCACGTCATAGAGCATCGGAACGAAAAAATCTGGTTGCT
CGTCGCCCTTGGGCGGCTTCCTAATCGACGGCGCACCGGCTGCCGGCGGTTGCCGGGATTCTTTGCGGAT
TCGATCAGCGGCCGCTTGCCACGATTCACCGGGGCGTGCTTCTGCCTCGATGCGTTGCCGCTGGGCGGCC
TGCGCGGCCTTCAACTTCTCCACCAGGTCATCACCCAGCGCCGCGCCGATTTGTACCGGGCCGGATGGTT
TGCGACCGCTCACGCCGATTCCTCGGGCTTGGGGGTTCCAGTGCCATTGCAGGGCCGGCAGACAACCCAG
CCGCTTACGCCTGGCCAACCGCCCGTTCCTCCACACATGGGGCATTCCACGGCGTCGGTGCCTGGTTGTT
CTTGATTTTCCATGCCGCCTCCTTTAGCCGCTAAAATTCATCTACTCATTTATTCATTTGCTCATTTACT
CTGGTAGCTGCGCGATGTATTCAGATAGCAGCTCGGTAATGGTCTTGCCTTGGCGTACCGCGTACATCTT
CAGCTTGGTGTGATCCTCCGCCGGCAACTGAAAGTTGACCCGCTTCATGGCTGGCGTGTCTGCCAGGCTG
GCCAACGTTGCAGCCTTGCTGCTGCGTGCGCTCGGACGGCCGGCACTTAGCGTGTTTGTGCTTTTGCTCA
TTTTCTCTTTACCTCATTAACTCAAATGAGTTTTGATTTAATTTCAGCGGCCAGCGCCTGGACCTCGCGG
GCAGCGTCGCCCTCGGGTTCTGATTCAAGAACGGTTGTGCCGGCGGCGGCAGTGCCTGGGTAGCTCACGC
GCTGCGTGATACGGGACTCAAGAATGGGCAGCTCGTACCCGGCCAGCGCCTCGGCAACCTCACCGCCGAT
GCGCGTGCCTTTGATCGCCCGCGACACGACAAAGGCCGCTTGTAGCCTTCCATCCGTGACCTCAATGCGC
TGCTTAACCAGCTCCACCAGGTCGGCGGTGGCCCATATGTCGTAAGGGCTTGGCTGCACCGGAATCAGCA
CGAAGTCGGCTGCCTTGATCGCGGACACAGCCAAGTCCGCCGCCTGGGGCGCTCCGTCGATCACTACGAA
GTCGCGCCGGCCGATGGCCTTCACGTCGCGGTCAATCGTCGGGCGGTCGATGCCGACAACGGTTAGCGGT
TGATCTTCCCGCACGGCCGCCCAATCGCGGGCACTGCCCTGGGGATCGGAATCGACTAACAGAACATCGG
CCCCGGCGAGTTGCAGGGCGCGGGCTAGATGGGTTGCGATGGTCGTCTTGCCTGACCCGCCTTTCTGGTT
AAGTACAGCGATAACCTTCATGCGTTCCCCTTGCGTATTTGTTTATTTACTCATCGCATCATATACGCAG
CGACCGCATGACGCAAGCTGTTTTACTCAAATACACATCACCTTTTTAGACGGCGGCGCTCGGTTTCTTC
AGCGGCCAAGCTGGCCGGCCAGGCCGCCAGCTTGGCATCAGACAAACCGGCCAGGATTTCATGCAGCCGC
ACGGTTGAGACGTGCGCGGGCGGCTCGAACACGTACCCGGCCGCGATCATCTCCGCCTCGATCTCTTCGG
TAATGAAAAACGGTTCGTCCTGGCCGTCCTGGTGCGGTTTCATGCTTGTTCCTCTTGGCGTTCATTCTCG
GCGGCCGCCAGGGCGTCGGCCTCGGTCAATGCGTCCTCACGGAAGGCACCGCGCCGCCTGGCCTCGGTGG
GCGTCACTTCCTCGCTGCGCTCAAGTGCGCGGTACAGGGTCGAGCGATGCACGCCAAGCAGTGCAGCCGC
CTCTTTCACGGTGCGGCCTTCCTGGTCGATCAGCTCGCGGGCGTGCGCGATCTGTGCCGGGGTGAGGGTA
GGGCGGGGGCCAAACTTCACGCCTCGGGCCTTGGCGGCCTCGCGCCCGCTCCGGGTGCGGTCGATGATTA
GGGAACGCTCGAACTCGGCAATGCCGGCGAACACGGTCAACACCATGCGGCCGGCCGGCGTGGTGGTGTC
GGCCCACGGCTCTGCCAGGCTACGCAGGCCCGCGCCGGCCTCCTGGATGCGCTCGGCAATGTCCAGTAGG
TCGCGGGTGCTGCGGGCCAGGCGGTCTAGCCTGGTCACTGTCACAACGTCGCCAGGGCGTAGGTGGTCAA
GCATCCTGGCCAGCTCCGGGCGGTCGCGCCTGGTGCCGGTGATCTTCTCGGAAAACAGCTTGGTGCAGCC
GGCCGCGTGCAGTTCGGCCCGTTGGTTGGTCAAGTCCTGGTCGTCGGTGCTGACGCGGGCATAGCCCAGC
AGGCCAGCGGCGGCGCTCTTGTTCATGGCGTAATGTCTCCGGTTCTAGTCGCAAGTATTCTACTTTATGC
GACTAAAACACGCGACAAGAAAACGCCAGGAAAAGGGCAGGGCGGCAGCCTGTCGCGTAACTTAGGACTT
GTGCGACATGTCGTTTTCAGAAGACGGCTGCACTGAACGTCAGAAGCCGACTGCACTATAGCAGCGGAGG
GGTTGGATCAAAGTACTTTAAAGTACTTTAAAGTACTTTAAAGTACTTTGATCCCGAGGGGAACCCTGTG
GTTGGCATGCACATACAAATGGACGAACGGATAAACCTTTTCACGCCCTTTTAAATATCCGATTATTCTA
ATAAACGCTCTTTTCTCTTAG
Features (pLannotate 1.2.2; 32 found; start..end, strand, type, name):
      1..25      -  misc_feature   RB T-DNA repeat: right border repeat from nopaline C58 T-DNA
     82..100     -  misc_feature   MCS (fragment): pUC18/19 multiple cloning site
    172..217     +  promoter       35SPPDK promoter (fragment): hybrid promoter consisting of the cauliflower mosaic virus 35S enhancer fused to the maize C4PPDK basal promoter (Yoo et al., 2007)
    216..262     +  promoter       minimal CaMV 35S promoter: minimal 35S promoter from cauliflower mosaic virus
    291..542     +  CDS            LexA BD: DNA-binding domain of E. coli LexA; lexA (truncated); binds the 16-bp palindromic sequence 5'-CTGTATATATATACAG-3'
    558..791     +  CDS            VP16 AD: transcriptional activation domain of herpes simplex virus protein VP16 (Triezenberg et al., 1988; Cousens et al., 1989); UL48
    801..1736    +  CDS            ERT2: mutated ligand-binding domain of the human estrogen receptor (Feil et al., 1997)
   1756..1845    +  CDS            NR3C1 (fragment): GCR_RABIT - Also known as GRL. Experimental evidence at protein level: Swiss-Prot protein existence level 1. Receptor for glucocorticoids (GC). Has a dual mode of action: as a transcription factor that binds to glucocorticoid response elements (GRE), both for nuclear and mitochondrial DNA, and as a modulator of other transcription factors. Affects inflammatory responses, cellular proliferation and differentiation in target tissues. Involved in chromatin remodeling. Plays a role in rapid mRNA degradation by binding to the 5' UTR of target mRNAs and interacting with PNRC2 in a ligand-dependent m
   1875..2171    +  terminator     E9 terminator (fragment): terminator and polyadenylation signal from the pea rbcS-E9 gene
   2332..2515    +  promoter       NOS promoter: nopaline synthase promoter NOS promoter
   2567..3577    +  CDS            HygR: aminoglycoside phosphotransferase from E. coli; aph(4)-Ia; confers resistance to hygromycin
   3630..3882    +  terminator     NOS terminator: nopaline synthase terminator and poly(A) signal
   3933..3961    -  promoter       GAL1 promoter (fragment): S. cerevisiae GAL1; inducible promoter, regulated by Gal4
   4125..4184    -  promoter       GAL10 promoter (fragment): S. cerevisiae GAL10; inducible promoter, regulated by Gal4
   4203..4249    +  promoter       minimal CaMV 35S promoter: minimal 35S promoter from cauliflower mosaic virus
   4289..4313    +  protein_bind   attB1: mutant version of attB; recombination site for the Gateway® BP reaction BP Clonase™
   4691..4834    +  CDS            RNF10 (fragment): RNF10_HUMAN - Also known as KIAA0262, RIE2. Experimental evidence at protein level: Swiss-Prot protein existence level 1. Transcriptional factor involved in the regulation of MAG (Myelin-associated glycoprotein) expression. Acts as a regulator of Schwann cell differentiation and myelination. From Homo sapiens (Human).
   4863..4887    -  protein_bind   attB2: mutant version of attB; recombination site for the Gateway® BP reaction BP Clonase™
   5051..5131    +  CDS            RBCS.3A (fragment): RBS3_PEA - Experimental evidence at protein level: Swiss-Prot protein existence level 1. RuBisCO catalyzes two reactions: the carboxylation of D- ribulose 1,5-bisphosphate, the primary event in carbon dioxide fixation, as well as the oxidative fragmentation of the pentose substrate. Both reactions occur simultaneously and in competition at the same active site. Although the small subunit is not catalytic it is essential for maximal activity (Probable). Binds to abscisic acid (ABA); only half of the possible binding sites are occupied in the crystal; and there are indications this is a low affi
   5538..5693    +  CDS            lacZα (fragment): LacZα fragment of β-galactosidase; lacZ fragment
   5692..5711    -  misc_feature   MCS (fragment): pUC18/19 multiple cloning site
   5780..5804    -  misc_feature   LB T-DNA repeat: left border repeat from nopaline C58 T-DNA
   6063..6086    +  promoter       Pc promoter (fragment): intI1 (promoter lies within the coding sequence); class 1 integron promoter
   6262..6318    +  CDS            GmR (fragment): gentamycin acetyltransferase; aacC1; confers resistance to gentamycin
   6329..7116    +  CDS            SmR (fragment): aminoglycoside adenylyltransferase (Murphy, 1985); aadA; confers resistance to spectinomycin and streptomycin
   7362..7950    +  rep_origin     ori: high-copy-number ColE1/pMB1/pBR322/pUC origin of replication
   8136..8276    -  misc_feature   bom: basis of mobility region from pBR322
   8378..8417    -  CDS            rop (fragment): Rop protein, which maintains plasmids at low copy number; rop
   8620..8814    -  rep_origin     pVS1 oriV: origin of replication for the Pseudomonas plasmid pVS1 (Heeb et al., 2000)
   8880..9953    -  CDS            pVS1 RepA: replication protein from the Pseudomonas plasmid pVS1 (Heeb et al., 2000)
  10382..11011   -  CDS            pVS1 StaA: stability protein from the Pseudomonas plasmid pVS1 (Heeb et al., 2000)
  11571..11972   -  CDS            Y4CG_SINFN (fragment): Protein inferred from homology: Swiss-Prot protein existence level 3. From Sinorhizobium fredii (strain NBRC 101917 / NGR234).
