[The description below was written by a language model from this plasmid's Addgene catalogue record and pLannotate feature annotations shown in this document.]
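Description:
pER8 cHA-FG1 is a plant binary T-DNA expression vector built on the pER8 cHA backbone, carrying the Arabidopsis thaliana gene AT3G07200 (549 bp insert) for chemically inducible expression in plants. It replicates in E. coli through a ColE1/pBR322-type origin with the bom mobilisation region. The pVS1 oriV, RepA and StaA functions maintain it in Agrobacterium, and the depositor notes its use in strain GV3101 (pMP90). Bacterial selection is by spectinomycin via the aadA gene, and the record lists the plasmid as low copy.

Between the nopaline-type right and left T-DNA borders lie three units. The first encodes a chimeric transactivator made of the E. coli LexA DNA-binding domain, the herpes simplex VP16 activation domain and an estrogen receptor ligand-binding region, followed by the pea rbcS-E9 terminator. The annotation shows only short 35S-related promoter fragments upstream of it, so its full promoter is not clearly defined by the record. The second is a hygromycin resistance cassette with a NOS promoter and NOS terminator for selecting transformed plants. The third is the target cassette, whose promoter is catalogued as LexA, with a minimal CaMV 35S promoter annotated upstream of the insert. AT3G07200 was introduced by Gateway cloning and sits between attB1 and attB2, with a C-terminal HA tag according to the record. A pea rbcS-3A-derived segment lies downstream and presumably provides the terminator.

In this arrangement, estrogen-type ligand activates the transactivator, which binds the LexA-responsive promoter and switches on the HA-tagged protein. The insert shows partial similarity to a RING finger protein, consistent with the associated work screening RING-type ubiquitin E3 ligases in Arabidopsis.
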