Addgene plasmid #118689: pER8 cHA-FG1
Depositing lab: Kristiina Himanen. Publication: Genomic and Phenomic Screens for Flower Related RING Type Ubiquitin E3 Ligases in Arabidopsis. Pavicic M, Mouhu K, Wang F, Bilicka M, Chovancek E, Himanen K. Front Plant Sci. 2017 Mar 28;8:416. doi: 10.3389/fpls.2017.00416. eCollection 2017. PubMed 28400782.
Backbone
  Vector backbone: pER8 cHA
  Vector type: Plant Expression
  Selectable markers: Hygromycin
Growth in bacteria
  Bacterial resistance: Spectinomycin, 50 μg/mL
  Growth temperature: 37°C
  Growth strain: DH5alpha
  Copy number: Low Copy
Gene/Insert
  Gene/Insert name: AT3G07200
  Species: A. thaliana (mustard weed)
  Insert size (bp): 549
  Entrez Gene: AT3G07200 (a.k.a. AT3G07200)
  Promoter: LexA
  Tag / fusion protein: HA (C terminal on insert)
  Cloning method: Gateway Cloning
Terms and licenses: Academic/Nonprofit Terms; Industry Terms: Not Available to Industry
Depositor comments: 28 C in GV3101 (pMP90) strain Our work is based on genomic approaches in Arabidopsis thaliana and groups of genes are presented in all of the following publications: Pavicic Mirko (2019). Multifaceted roles of RING-type ubiquitin E3 ligases: reverse phenomic approaches. http://urn.fi/URN:ISBN:978-951-51-5483-5 Pavicic M., Mouhu K., Wang F., Bilicka M., Chovancek E., & Himanen K. (2017). Genomic and phenomic screens for flower related RING type ubiquitin E3 ligases in Arabidopsis. Frontiers in Plant Science. doi.org/10.3389/fpls.2017.00416 Pavicic M., Wang F., Mouhu K., Himanen K. (2019). High throughput in vitro seed germination screen identified new ABA responsive RING-type ubiquitin E3 ligases in Arabidopsis thaliana. Plant Cell Tissue and Organ Culture. https://link.springer.com/article/10.1007/s11240-019-01700-9
How to cite: pER8 cHA-FG1 was a gift from Kristiina Himanen (Addgene plasmid # 118689 ; http://n2t.net/addgene:118689 ; RRID:Addgene_118689)
